>Addgene plasmid #198533 | SpCas9-NG-ABE8e(V106W) | addgene full sequence | sequence record 388880 | Addgene NGS Result
CCCGGGACTTCGTGGAGGACGACTTCGCCGGTGTGGTCCGGGACGACGTGACCCTGTTCATCAGCGCGGT
CCAGGACCAGGTGGTGCCGGACAACACCCTGGCCTGGGTGTGGGTGCGCGGCCTGGACGAGCTGTACGCC
GAGTGGTCGGAGGTCGTGTCCACGAACTTCCGGGACGCCTCCGGGCCGGCCATGACCGAGATCGGCGAGC
AGCCGTGGGGGCGGGAGTTCGCCCTGCGCGACCCGGCCGGCAACTGCGTGCACTTCGTGGCCGAGGAGCA
GGACTGACACGTGCTACGAGATTTCGATTCCACCGCCGCCTTCTATGAAAGGTTGGGCTTCGGAATCGTT
TTCCGGGACGCCGGCTGGATGATCCTCCAGCGCGGGGATCTCATGCTGGAGTTCTTCGCCCACCCCAACT
TGTTTATTGCAGCTTATAATGGTTACAAATAAAGCAATAGCATCACAAATTTCACAAATAAAGCATTTTT
TTCACTGCATTCTAGTTGTGGTTTGTCCAAACTCATCAATGTATCTTATCATGTCTGTATACCGTCGACC
TCTAGCTAGAGCTTGGCGTAATCATGGTCATAGCTGTTTCCTGTGTGAAATTGTTATCCGCTCACAATTC
CACACAACATACGAGCCGGAAGCATAAAGTGTAAAGCCTGGGGTGCCTAATGAGTGAGCTAACTCACATT
AATTGCGTTGCGCTCACTGCCCGCTTTCCAGTCGGGAAACCTGTCGTGCCAGCTGCATTAATGAATCGGC
CAACGCGCGGGGAGAGGCGGTTTGCGTATTGGGCGCTCTTCCGCTTCCTCGCTCACTGACTCGCTGCGCT
CGGTCGTTCGGCTGCGGCGAGCGGTATCAGCTCACTCAAAGGCGGTAATACGGTTATCCACAGAATCAGG
GGATAACGCAGGAAAGAACATGTGAGCAAAAGGCCAGCAAAAGGCCAGGAACCGTAAAAAGGCCGCGTTG
CTGGCGTTTTTCCATAGGCTCCGCCCCCCTGACGAGCATCACAAAAATCGACGCTCAAGTCAGAGGTGGC
GAAACCCGACAGGACTATAAAGATACCAGGCGTTTCCCCCTGGAAGCTCCCTCGTGCGCTCTCCTGTTCC
GACCCTGCCGCTTACCGGATACCTGTCCGCCTTTCTCCCTTCGGGAAGCGTGGCGCTTTCTCATAGCTCA
CGCTGTAGGTATCTCAGTTCGGTGTAGGTCGTTCGCTCCAAGCTGGGCTGTGTGCACGAACCCCCCGTTC
AGCCCGACCGCTGCGCCTTATCCGGTAACTATCGTCTTGAGTCCAACCCGGTAAGACACGACTTATCGCC
ACTGGCAGCAGCCACTGGTAACAGGATTAGCAGAGCGAGGTATGTAGGCGGTGCTACAGAGTTCTTGAAG
TGGTGGCCTAACTACGGCTACACTAGAAGAACAGTATTTGGTATCTGCGCTCTGCTGAAGCCAGTTACCT
TCGGAAAAAGAGTTGGTAGCTCTTGATCCGGCAAACAAACCACCGCTGGTAGCGGTGGTTTTTTTGTTTG
CAAGCAGCAGATTACGCGCAGAAAAAAAGGATCTCAAGAAGATCCTTTGATCTTTTCTACGGGGTCTGAC
GCTCAGTGGAACGAAAACTCACGTTAAGGGATTTTGGTCATGAGATTATCAAAAAGGATCTTCACCTAGA
TCCTTTTAAATTAAAAATGAAGTTTTAAATCAATCTAAAGTATATATGAGTAAACTTGGTCTGACAGTTA
CCAATGCTTAATCAGTGAGGCACCTATCTCAGCGATCTGTCTATTTCGTTCATCCATAGTTGCCTGACTC
CCCGTCGTGTAGATAACTACGATACGGGAGGGCTTACCATCTGGCCCCAGTGCTGCAATGATACCGCGAG
ACCCACGCTCACCGGCTCCAGATTTATCAGCAATAAACCAGCCAGCCGGAAGGGCCGAGCGCAGAAGTGG
TCCTGCAACTTTATCCGCCTCCATCCAGTCTATTAATTGTTGCCGGGAAGCTAGAGTAAGTAGTTCGCCA
GTTAATAGTTTGCGCAACGTTGTTGCCATTGCTACAGGCATCGTGGTGTCACGCTCGTCGTTTGGTATGG
CTTCATTCAGCTCCGGTTCCCAACGATCAAGGCGAGTTACATGATCCCCCATGTTGTGCAAAAAAGCGGT
TAGCTCCTTCGGTCCTCCGATCGTTGTCAGAAGTAAGTTGGCCGCAGTGTTATCACTCATGGTTATGGCA
GCACTGCATAATTCTCTTACTGTCATGCCATCCGTAAGATGCTTTTCTGTGACTGGTGAGTACTCAACCA
AGTCATTCTGAGAATAGTGTATGCGGCGACCGAGTTGCTCTTGCCCGGCGTCAATACGGGATAATACCGC
GCCACATAGCAGAACTTTAAAAGTGCTCATCATTGGAAAACGTTCTTCGGGGCGAAAACTCTCAAGGATC
TTACCGCTGTTGAGATCCAGTTCGATGTAACCCACTCGTGCACCCAACTGATCTTCAGCATCTTTTACTT
TCACCAGCGTTTCTGGGTGAGCAAAAACAGGAAGGCAAAATGCCGCAAAAAAGGGAATAAGGGCGACACG
GAAATGTTGAATACTCATACTCTTCCTTTTTCAATATTATTGAAGCATTTATCAGGGTTATTGTCTCATG
AGCGGATACATATTTGAATGTATTTAGAAAAATAAACAAATAGGGGTTCCGCGCACATTTCCCCGAAAAG
TGCCACCTGACGTCGACGGATCGGGAGATCTCCCGATCCCCTATGGTGCACTCTCAGTACAATCTGCTCT
GATGCCGCATAGTTAAGCCAGTATCTGCTCCCTGCTTGTGTGTTGGAGGTCGCTGAGTAGTGCGCGAGCA
AAATTTAAGCTACAACAAGGCAAGGCTTGACCGACAATTGCATGAAGAATCTGCTTAGGGTTAGGCGTTT
TGCGCTGCTTCGCGATGTACGGGCCAGATATACGCGTTGACATTGATTATTGACTAGTTATTAATAGTAA
TCAATTACGGGGTCATTAGTTCATAGCCCATATATGGAGTTCCGCGTTACATAACTTACGGTAAATGGCC
CGCCTGGCTGACCGCCCAACGACCCCCGCCCATTGACGTCAATAATGACGTATGTTCCCATAGTAACGCC
AATAGGGACTTTCCATTGACGTCAATGGGTGGAGTATTTACGGTAAACTGCCCACTTGGCAGTACATCAA
GTGTATCATATGCCAAGTACGCCCCCTATTGACGTCAATGACGGTAAATGGCCCGCCTGGCATTATGCCC
AGTACATGACCTTATGGGACTTTCCTACTTGGCAGTACATCTACGTATTAGTCATCGCTATTACCATGGT
GATGCGGTTTTGGCAGTACATCAATGGGCGTGGATAGCGGTTTGACTCACGGGGATTTCCAAGTCTCCAC
CCCATTGACGTCAATGGGAGTTTGTTTTGGCACCAAAATCAACGGGACTTTCCAAAATGTCGTAACAACT
CCGCCCCATTGACGCAAATGGGCGGTAGGCGTGTACGGTGGGAGGTCTATATAAGCAGCGCGTTTTGCCT
GTACTGGGTCTCTCTGGTTAGACCAGATCTGAGCCTGGGAGCTCTCTGGCTAACTAGGGAACCCACTGCT
TAAGCCTCAATAAAGCTTGCCTTGAGTGCTTCAAGTAGTGTGTGCCCGTCTGTTGTGTGACTCTGGTAAC
TAGAGATCCCTCAGACCCTTTTAGTCAGTGTGGAAAATCTCTAGCAGTGGCGCCCGAACAGGGACTTGAA
AGCGAAAGGGAAACCAGAGGAGCTCTCTCGACGCAGGACTCGGCTTGCTGAAGCGCGCACGGCAAGAGGC
GAGGGGCGGCGACTGGTGAGTACGCCAAAAATTTTGACTAGCGGAGGCTAGAAGGAGAGAGATGGGTGCG
AGAGCGTCAGTATTAAGCGGGGGAGAATTAGATCGCGATGGGAAAAAATTCGGTTAAGGCCAGGGGGAAA
GAAAAAATATAAATTAAAACATATAGTATGGGCAAGCAGGGAGCTAGAACGATTCGCAGTTAATCCTGGC
CTGTTAGAAACATCAGAAGGCTGTAGACAAATACTGGGACAGCTACAACCATCCCTTCAGACAGGATCAG
AAGAACTTAGATCATTATATAATACAGTAGCAACCCTCTATTGTGTGCATCAAAGGATAGAGATAAAAGA
CACCAAGGAAGCTTTAGACAAGATAGAGGAAGAGCAAAACAAAAGTAAGACCACCGCACAGCAAGCGGCC
GCTGATCTTCAGACCTGGAGGAGGAGATATGAGGGACAATTGGAGAAGTGAATTATATAAATATAAAGTA
GTAAAAATTGAACCATTAGGAGTAGCACCCACCAAGGCAAAGAGAAGAGTGGTGCAGAGAGAAAAAAGAG
CAGTGGGAATAGGAGCTTTGTTCCTTGGGTTCTTGGGAGCAGCAGGAAGCACTATGGGCGCAGCGTCAAT
GACGCTGACGGTACAGGCCAGACAATTATTGTCTGGTATAGTGCAGCAGCAGAACAATTTGCTGAGGGCT
ATTGAGGCGCAACAGCATCTGTTGCAACTCACAGTCTGGGGCATCAAGCAGCTCCAGGCAAGAATCCTGG
CTGTGGAAAGATACCTAAAGGATCAACAGCTCCTGGGGATTTGGGGTTGCTCTGGAAAACTCATTTGCAC
CACTGCTGTGCCTTGGAATGCTAGTTGGAGTAATAAATCTCTGGAACAGATTTGGAATCACACGACCTGG
ATGGAGTGGGACAGAGAAATTAACAATTACACAAGCTTAATACACTCCTTAATTGAAGAATCGCAAAACC
AGCAAGAAAAGAATGAACAAGAATTATTGGAATTAGATAAATGGGCAAGTTTGTGGAATTGGTTTAACAT
AACAAATTGGCTGTGGTATATAAAATTATTCATAATGATAGTAGGAGGCTTGGTAGGTTTAAGAATAGTT
TTTGCTGTACTTTCTATAGTGAATAGAGTTAGGCAGGGATATTCACCATTATCGTTTCAGACCCACCTCC
CAACCCCGAGGGGACCCGACAGGCCCGAAGGAATAGAAGAAGAAGGTGGAGAGAGAGACAGAGACAGATC
CATTCGATTAGTGAACGGATCGGCACTGCGTGCGCCAATTCTGCAGACAAATGGCAGTATTCATCCACAA
TTTTAAAAGAAAAGGGGGGATTGGGGGGTACAGTGCAGGGGAAAGAATAGTAGACATAATAGCAACAGAC
ATACAAACTAAAGAATTACAAAAACAAATTACAAAAATTCAAAATTTTCGGGTTTATTACAGGGACAGCA
GAGATCCAGTTTGGTTAATTAGCTAGCTAGGTCTTGAAAGGAGTGGGAATTGGCTCCGGTGCCCGTCAGT
GGGCAGAGCGCACATCGCCCACAGTCCCCGAGAAGTTGGGGGGAGGGGTCGGCAATTGATCCGGTGCCTA
GAGAAGGTGGCGCGGGGTAAACTGGGAAAGTGATGTCGTGTACTGGCTCCGCCTTTTTCCCGAGGGTGGG
GGAGAACCGTATATAAGTGCAGTAGTCGCCGTGAACGTTCTTTTTCGCAACGGGTTTGCCGCCAGAACAC
AGGACCGGTTGCCACCATGAAACGGACAGCCGACGGAAGCGAGTTCGAGTCACCAAAGAAGAAGCGGAAA
GTCTCTGAGGTGGAGTTTTCCCACGAGTACTGGATGAGACATGCCCTGACCCTGGCCAAGAGGGCACGGG
ATGAGAGGGAGGTGCCTGTGGGAGCCGTGCTGGTGCTGAACAATAGAGTGATCGGCGAGGGCTGGAACAG
AGCCATCGGCCTGCACGACCCAACAGCCCATGCCGAAATTATGGCCCTGAGACAGGGCGGCCTGGTCATG
CAGAACTACAGACTGATTGACGCCACCCTGTACGTGACATTCGAGCCTTGCGTGATGTGCGCCGGCGCCA
TGATCCACTCTAGGATCGGCCGCGTGGTGTTTGGATGGAGAAATTCTAAAAGAGGCGCCGCAGGCTCCCT
GATGAACGTGCTGAACTACCCCGGCATGAATCACCGCGTCGAAATTACCGAGGGAATCCTGGCAGATGAA
TGTGCCGCCCTGCTGTGCGATTTCTATCGGATGCCTAGACAGGTGTTCAATGCTCAGAAGAAGGCCCAGA
GCTCCATCAACTCCGGAGGATCTAGCGGAGGCTCCTCTGGCTCTGAGACACCTGGCACAAGCGAGAGCGC
AACACCTGAAAGCAGCGGGGGCAGCAGCGGGGGGTCAGACAAGAAGTACAGCATCGGCCTGGCCATCGGC
ACCAACTCTGTGGGCTGGGCCGTGATCACCGACGAGTACAAGGTGCCCAGCAAGAAATTCAAGGTGCTGG
GCAACACCGACCGGCACAGCATCAAGAAGAACCTGATCGGAGCCCTGCTGTTCGACAGCGGCGAAACAGC
CGAGGCCACCCGGCTGAAGAGAACCGCCAGAAGAAGATACACCAGACGGAAGAACCGGATCTGCTATCTG
CAAGAGATCTTCAGCAACGAGATGGCCAAGGTGGACGACAGCTTCTTCCACAGACTGGAAGAGTCCTTCC
TGGTGGAAGAGGATAAGAAGCACGAGCGGCACCCCATCTTCGGCAACATCGTGGACGAGGTGGCCTACCA
CGAGAAGTACCCCACCATCTACCACCTGAGAAAGAAACTGGTGGACAGCACCGACAAGGCCGACCTGCGG
CTGATCTATCTGGCCCTGGCCCACATGATCAAGTTCCGGGGCCACTTCCTGATCGAGGGCGACCTGAACC
CCGACAACAGCGACGTGGACAAGCTGTTCATCCAGCTGGTGCAGACCTACAACCAGCTGTTCGAGGAAAA
CCCCATCAACGCCAGCGGCGTGGACGCCAAGGCCATCCTGTCTGCCAGACTGAGCAAGAGCAGACGGCTG
GAAAATCTGATCGCCCAGCTGCCCGGCGAGAAGAAGAATGGCCTGTTCGGAAACCTGATTGCCCTGAGCC
TGGGCCTGACCCCCAACTTCAAGAGCAACTTCGACCTGGCCGAGGATGCCAAACTGCAGCTGAGCAAGGA
CACCTACGACGACGACCTGGACAACCTGCTGGCCCAGATCGGCGACCAGTACGCCGACCTGTTTCTGGCC
GCCAAGAACCTGTCCGACGCCATCCTGCTGAGCGACATCCTGAGAGTGAACACCGAGATCACCAAGGCCC
CCCTGAGCGCCTCTATGATCAAGAGATACGACGAGCACCACCAGGACCTGACCCTGCTGAAAGCTCTCGT
GCGGCAGCAGCTGCCTGAGAAGTACAAAGAGATTTTCTTCGACCAGAGCAAGAACGGCTACGCCGGCTAC
ATTGACGGCGGAGCCAGCCAGGAAGAGTTCTACAAGTTCATCAAGCCCATCCTGGAAAAGATGGACGGCA
CCGAGGAACTGCTCGTGAAGCTGAACAGAGAGGACCTGCTGCGGAAGCAGCGGACCTTCGACAACGGCAG
CATCCCCCACCAGATCCACCTGGGAGAGCTGCACGCCATTCTGCGGCGGCAGGAAGATTTTTACCCATTC
CTGAAGGACAACCGGGAAAAGATCGAGAAGATCCTGACCTTCCGCATCCCCTACTACGTGGGCCCTCTGG
CCAGGGGAAACAGCAGATTCGCCTGGATGACCAGAAAGAGCGAGGAAACCATCACCCCCTGGAACTTCGA
GGAAGTGGTGGACAAGGGCGCTTCCGCCCAGAGCTTCATCGAGCGGATGACCAACTTCGATAAGAACCTG
CCCAACGAGAAGGTGCTGCCCAAGCACAGCCTGCTGTACGAGTACTTCACCGTGTATAACGAGCTGACCA
AAGTGAAATACGTGACCGAGGGAATGAGAAAGCCCGCCTTCCTGAGCGGCGAGCAGAAAAAGGCCATCGT
GGACCTGCTGTTCAAGACCAACCGGAAAGTGACCGTGAAGCAGCTGAAAGAGGACTACTTCAAGAAAATC
GAGTGCTTCGACTCCGTGGAAATCTCCGGCGTGGAAGATCGGTTCAACGCCTCCCTGGGCACATACCACG
ATCTGCTGAAAATTATCAAGGACAAGGACTTCCTGGACAATGAGGAAAACGAGGACATTCTGGAAGATAT
CGTGCTGACCCTGACACTGTTTGAGGACAGAGAGATGATCGAGGAACGGCTGAAAACCTATGCCCACCTG
TTCGACGACAAAGTGATGAAGCAGCTGAAGCGGCGGAGATACACCGGCTGGGGCAGGCTGAGCCGGAAGC
TGATCAACGGCATCCGGGACAAGCAGTCCGGCAAGACAATCCTGGATTTCCTGAAGTCCGACGGCTTCGC
CAACAGAAACTTCATGCAGCTGATCCACGACGACAGCCTGACCTTTAAAGAGGACATCCAGAAAGCCCAG
GTGTCCGGCCAGGGCGATAGCCTGCACGAGCACATTGCCAATCTGGCCGGCAGCCCCGCCATTAAGAAGG
GCATCCTGCAGACAGTGAAGGTGGTGGACGAGCTCGTGAAAGTGATGGGCCGGCACAAGCCCGAGAACAT
CGTGATCGAAATGGCCAGAGAGAACCAGACCACCCAGAAGGGACAGAAGAACAGCCGCGAGAGAATGAAG
CGGATCGAAGAGGGCATCAAAGAGCTGGGCAGCCAGATCCTGAAAGAACACCCCGTGGAAAACACCCAGC
TGCAGAACGAGAAGCTGTACCTGTACTACCTGCAGAATGGGCGGGATATGTACGTGGACCAGGAACTGGA
CATCAACCGGCTGTCCGACTACGATGTGGACCATATCGTGCCTCAGAGCTTTCTGAAGGACGACTCCATC
GACAACAAGGTGCTGACCAGAAGCGACAAGAACCGGGGCAAGAGCGACAACGTGCCCTCCGAAGAGGTCG
TGAAGAAGATGAAGAACTACTGGCGGCAGCTGCTGAACGCCAAGCTGATTACCCAGAGAAAGTTCGACAA
TCTGACCAAGGCCGAGAGAGGCGGCCTGAGCGAACTGGATAAGGCCGGCTTCATCAAGAGACAGCTGGTG
GAAACCCGGCAGATCACAAAGCACGTGGCACAGATCCTGGACTCCCGGATGAACACTAAGTACGACGAGA
ATGACAAGCTGATCCGGGAAGTGAAAGTGATCACCCTGAAGTCCAAGCTGGTGTCCGATTTCCGGAAGGA
TTTCCAGTTTTACAAAGTGCGCGAGATCAACAACTACCACCACGCCCACGACGCCTACCTGAACGCCGTC
GTGGGAACCGCCCTGATCAAAAAGTACCCTAAGCTGGAAAGCGAGTTCGTGTACGGCGACTACAAGGTGT
ACGACGTGCGGAAGATGATCGCCAAGAGCGAGCAGGAAATCGGCAAGGCTACCGCCAAGTACTTCTTCTA
CAGCAACATCATGAACTTTTTCAAGACCGAGATTACCCTGGCCAACGGCGAGATCCGGAAGCGGCCTCTG
ATCGAGACAAACGGCGAAACCGGGGAGATCGTGTGGGATAAGGGCCGGGATTTTGCCACCGTGCGGAAAG
TGCTGAGCATGCCCCAAGTGAATATCGTGAAAAAGACCGAGGTGCAGACAGGCGGCTTCAGCAAAGAGTC
TATCCGGCCCAAGAGGAACAGCGATAAGCTGATCGCCAGAAAGAAGGACTGGGACCCTAAGAAGTACGGC
GGCTTCGTGAGCCCCACCGTGGCCTATTCTGTGCTGGTGGTGGCCAAAGTGGAAAAGGGCAAGTCCAAGA
AACTGAAGAGTGTGAAAGAGCTACTGGGGATCACCATCATGGAAAGAAGCAGCTTCGAGAAGAATCCCAT
CGACTTTCTGGAAGCCAAGGGCTACAAAGAAGTGAAAAAGGACCTGATCATCAAGCTGCCTAAGTACTCC
CTGTTCGAGCTGGAAAACGGCCGGAAGAGAATGCTGGCCTCTGCCCGGTTCCTGCAGAAGGGAAACGAAC
TGGCCCTGCCCTCCAAATATGTGAACTTCCTGTACCTGGCCAGCCACTATGAGAAGCTGAAGGGCTCCCC
CGAGGATAATGAGCAGAAACAGCTGTTTGTGGAACAGCACAAGCACTACCTGGACGAGATCATCGAGCAG
ATCAGCGAGTTCTCCAAGAGAGTGATCCTGGCCGACGCTAATCTGGACAAAGTGCTGTCCGCCTACAACA
AGCACCGGGATAAGCCCATCAGAGAGCAGGCCGAGAATATCATCCACCTGTTTACCCTGACCAATCTGGG
AGCCCCTCGGGCCTTCAAGTACTTTGACACCACCATCGACCGGAAGGTGTACCGGAGCACCAAAGAGGTG
CTGGACGCCACCCTGATCCACCAGAGCATCACCGGCCTGTACGAGACACGGATCGACCTGTCTCAGCTGG
GAGGCGACTCTGGCGGCTCAAAAAGAACCGCCGACGGCAGCGAATTCGAGCCCAAGAAGAAGAGGAAAGT
CGATTACAAAGACGATGACGATAAGGGATCCGGCGCAACAAACTTCTCTCTGCTGAAACAAGCCGGAGAT
GTCGAAGAGAATCCTGGACCGATGGCCAAGCCTTTGTCTCAAGAAGAATCCACCCTCATTGAAAGAGCAA
CGGCTACAATCAACAGCATCCCCATCTCTGAAGACTACAGCGTCGCCAGCGCAGCTCTCTCTAGCGACGG
CCGCATCTTCACTGGTGTCAATGTATATCATTTTACTGGGGGACCTTGTGCAGAACTCGTGGTGCTGGGC
ACTGCTGCTGCTGCGGCAGCTGGCAACCTGACTTGTATCGTCGCGATCGGAAATGAGAACAGGGGCATCT
TGAGCCCCTGCGGACGGTGCCGACAGGTGCTTCTCGATCTGCATCCTGGGATCAAAGCCATAGTGAAGGA
CAGTGATGGACAGCCGACGGCAGTTGGGATTCGTGAATTGCTGCCCTCTGGTTATGTGTGGGAGGGCTAA
GAATTCGATATCAAGCTTATCGGTAATCAACCTCTGGATTACAAAATTTGTGAAAGATTGACTGGTATTC
TTAACTATGTTGCTCCTTTTACGCTATGTGGATACGCTGCTTTAATGCCTTTGTATCATGCTATTGCTTC
CCGTATGGCTTTCATTTTCTCCTCCTTGTATAAATCCTGGTTGCTGTCTCTTTATGAGGAGTTGTGGCCC
GTTGTCAGGCAACGTGGCGTGGTGTGCACTGTGTTTGCTGACGCAACCCCCACTGGTTGGGGCATTGCCA
CCACCTGTCAGCTCCTTTCCGGGACTTTCGCTTTCCCCCTCCCTATTGCCACGGCGGAACTCATCGCCGC
CTGCCTTGCCCGCTGCTGGACAGGGGCTCGGCTGTTGGGCACTGACAATTCCGTGGTGTTGTCGGGGAAA
TCATCGTCCTTTCCTTGGCTGCTCGCCTGTGTTGCCACCTGGATTCTGCGCGGGACGTCCTTCTGCTACG
TCCCTTCGGCCCTCAATCCAGCGGACCTTCCTTCCCGCGGCCTGCTGCCGGCTCTGCGGCCTCTTCCGCG
TCTTCGCCTTCGCCCTCAGACGAGTCGGATCTCCCTTTGGGCCGCCTCCCCGCATCGATACCGTCGACCT
CGAGACCTAGAAAAACATGGAGCAATCACAAGTAGCAATACAGCAGCTACCAATGCTGATTGTGCCTGGC
TAGAAGCACAAGAGGAGGAGGAGGTGGGTTTTCCAGTCACACCTCAGGTACCTTTAAGACCAATGACTTA
CAAGGCAGCTGTAGATCTTAGCCACTTTTTAAAAGAAAAGGGGGGACTGGAAGGGCTAATTCACTCCCAA
CGAAGACAAGATATCCTTGATCTGTGGATCTACCACACACAAGGCTACTTCCCTGATTGGCAGAACTACA
CACCAGGGCCAGGGATCAGATATCCACTGACCTTTGGATGGTGCTACAAGCTAGTACCAGTTGAGCAAGA
GAAGGTAGAAGAAGCCAATGAAGGAGAGAACACCCGCTTGTTACACCCTGTGAGCCTGCATGGGATGGAT
GACCCGGAGAGAGAAGTATTAGAGTGGAGGTTTGACAGCCGCCTAGCATTTCATCACATGGCCCGAGAGC
TGCATCCGGACTGTACTGGGTCTCTCTGGTTAGACCAGATCTGAGCCTGGGAGCTCTCTGGCTAACTAGG
GAACCCACTGCTTAAGCCTCAATAAAGCTTGCCTTGAGTGCTTCAAGTAGTGTGTGCCCGTCTGTTGTGT
GACTCTGGTAACTAGAGATCCCTCAGACCCTTTTAGTCAGTGTGGAAAATCTCTAGCAGGGCCCGTTTAA
ACCCGCTGATCAGCCTCGACTGTGCCTTCTAGTTGCCAGCCATCTGTTGTTTGCCCCTCCCCCGTGCCTT
CCTTGACCCTGGAAGGTGCCACTCCCACTGTCCTTTCCTAATAAAATGAGGAAATTGCATCGCATTGTCT
GAGTAGGTGTCATTCTATTCTGGGGGGTGGGGTGGGGCAGGACAGCAAGGGGGAGGATTGGGAAGACAAT
AGCAGGCATGCTGGGGATGCGGTGGGCTCTATGGCTTCTGAGGCGGAAAGAACCAGCTGGGGCTCTAGGG
GGTATCCCC
[124 nt withheld, positions 12540-12663]
C
[91 nt withheld, positions 12665-12755]
A
[49 nt withheld, positions 12757-12805]
CCTTTGACGTTGGAGTCCACGTTCTTT
[37 nt withheld, positions 12833-12869]
ACCCTATCTCGGTCTATTCTTTTGATTTATAAGGGATTTTGCCGATTTCGGCCTATTGGTTAAAAAATGA
GCTGATTTAACAAAAATTTAACGCGAATTAATTCTGTGGAATGTGTGTCAGTTAGGGTGTGGAAAGTCCC
CAGGCTCCCCAGCAGGCAGAAGTATGCAAAGCATGCATCTCAATTAGTCAGCAACCAGGTGTGGAAAGTC
CCCAGGCTCCCCAGCAGGCAGAAGTATGCAAAGCATGCATCTCAATTAGTCAGCAACCATAGTCCCGCCC
CTAACTCCGCCCAGTTCCGCCCATTCTCCGCCCCATGGCTGACTAATTTTTTTTATTTATGCAGAGGCCG
AGGCCGCCTCTGCCTCTGAGCTATTCCAGAAGTAGTGAGGAGGCTTTTTTGGAGGCCTAGGCTTTTGCAA
AAAGCTCCCGGGAGCTTGTATATCCATTTTCGGATCTGATCAGCACGTGTTGACAATTAATCATCGGCAT
AGTATATCGGCATAGTATAATACGACAAGGTGAGGAACTAAACCATGGCCAAGTTGACCAGTGCCGTTCC
GGTGCTCACCGCGCGCGACGTCGCCGGAGCGGTCGAGTTCTGGACCGACCGGCTCGGGTTCT
Features (pLannotate 1.2.2; 36 found; start..end, strand, type, name):
    297..422     +  CDS            ble (fragment): BLE_KLEPN - Experimental evidence at protein level: Swiss-Prot protein existence level 1. Binding protein with a strong affinity to the bleomycin family of antibiotics. Binds to CL990; an antimitotic-antibiotic compound. From Klebsiella pneumoniae.
    417..538     +  polyA_signal   SV40 poly(A) signal: SV40 polyadenylation signal
    609..631     -  protein_bind   lac operator (fragment): The lac repressor binds to the lac operator to inhibit transcription in E. coli. This inhibition can be relieved by adding lactose or isopropyl-β-D-thiogalactopyranoside (IPTG). lac repressor encoded by lacI
    635..665     -  promoter       lac promoter: promoter for the E. coli lac operon
    680..701     -  protein_bind   CAP binding site: CAP binding activates transcription in the presence of cAMP. E. coli catabolite activator protein
    714..806     -  CDS            lacI (fragment): lac repressor; lacI; The lac repressor binds to the lac operator to inhibit transcription in E. coli. This inhibition can be relieved by adding lactose or isopropyl-β-D-thiogalactopyranoside (IPTG).
    989..1577    -  rep_origin     ori: high-copy-number ColE1/pMB1/pBR322/pUC origin of replication
   1748..2608    -  CDS            AmpR: β-lactamase; bla; confers resistance to ampicillin, carbenicillin, and related antibiotics
   2609..2713    -  promoter       AmpR promoter: bla
   2772..2824    -  misc_feature   bom (fragment): basis of mobility region from pBR322
   2979..3358    +  enhancer       CMV enhancer: human cytomegalovirus immediate early enhancer
   3359..3558    +  promoter       CMV promoter: human cytomegalovirus (CMV) immediate early promoter
   3576..3756    +  LTR            5' LTR (truncated): truncated 5' long terminal repeat (LTR) from HIV-1
   3803..3928    +  misc_feature   HIV-1 Ψ: packaging signal of human immunodeficiency virus type 1
   3912..4275    +  CDS            HIV-1 gag (fragment): gag protein from human immunodeficiency virus 1; gag
   4421..4654    +  misc_feature   RRE: The Rev response element (RRE) of HIV-1 allows for Rev-dependent mRNA export from the nucleus to the cytoplasm.
   5031..5131    +  CDS            Rev (fragment): human immunodeficiency virus 1 (HIV-1) Rev protein; rev; enhances nuclear export of unspliced and incompletely spliced viral mRNAs
   5181..5298    +  misc_feature   cPPT/CTS: central polypurine tract and central termination sequence of HIV-1
   5347..5365    +  CDS            small t antigen (fragment): SV40 (simian virus 40) small t antigen
   5391..5602    +  promoter       EF-1α core promoter: core promoter for human elongation factor EF-1α
   5674..6165    +  CDS            tadA: TADA_ECOLI - Also known as yfhC. Experimental evidence at protein level: Swiss-Prot protein existence level 1. Catalyzes the deamination of adenosine to inosine at the wobble position 34 of tRNA(Arg2). Essential for cell viability. From Escherichia coli (strain K12).
   6268..7869    +  CDS            dCas9(N): N-terminal portion of catalytically inactive Streptococcus pyogenes dCas9 carrying the D10A mutation (Zetsche et al., 2015)
   7870..10368   +  CDS            Cas9(C): C-terminal portion of Streptococcus pyogenes Cas9 (Zetsche et al., 2015)
  10522..10920   +  CDS            BSD: blasticidin S deaminase; Aspergillus terreus BSD; confers resistance to blasticidin
  10921..10942   +  misc_feature   MCS (fragment): pBluescript multiple cloning site
  10945..11533   +  misc_feature   WPRE: woodchuck hepatitis virus posttranscriptional regulatory element
  11470..12051   +  CDS            nef (fragment): NEF_HV1H2 - Experimental evidence at protein level: Swiss-Prot protein existence level 1. Extracellular Nef protein targets CD4(+) T-lymphocytes for apoptosis by interacting with CXCR4 surface receptors. From Human immunodeficiency virus type 1 group M subtype B (isolate HXB2) (HIV-1).
  12058..12238   +  LTR            5' LTR (truncated): truncated 5' long terminal repeat (LTR) from HIV-1
  12270..12494   +  polyA_signal   bGH poly(A) signal: bovine growth hormone polyadenylation signal
  12498..12519   +  promoter       SV40 promoter (fragment): SV40 enhancer and early promoter
  12540..12968   +  rep_origin     f1 ori (sequence partly withheld): f1 bacteriophage origin of replication; arrow indicates direction of (+) strand synthesis
  12995..13066   +  promoter       SV40 promoter (fragment): SV40 enhancer and early promoter
  13067..13138   +  promoter       SV40 promoter (fragment): SV40 enhancer and early promoter
  13142..13276   +  rep_origin     SV40 ori: SV40 origin of replication
  13338..13385   +  promoter       EM7 promoter: synthetic bacterial promoter&nbsp
  13404..287     +  CDS            BleoR (across the origin): antibiotic-binding protein; Sh ble from Streptoalloteichus hindustanus; confers resistance to bleomycin, phleomycin, and Zeocin™
