[The description below was written by a language model from this plasmid's Addgene catalogue record and pLannotate feature annotations shown in this document.]
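Description:
SpCas9-NG-ABE8e(V106W) is a lentiviral transfer plasmid built on the pFUGW backbone for expressing an adenine base editor in mammalian cells. It is about 13.5 kb and is maintained in E. coli through a high-copy ColE1/pUC-type origin and an ampicillin resistance gene. The annotated sequence also carries an f1 origin and an SV40 promoter/origin–EM7–BleoR (Zeocin) cassette outside the viral region, although the catalogue lists only blasticidin as the mammalian selectable marker. The viral portion has a CMV enhancer/promoter driving a truncated HIV-1 5' LTR, followed by the Ψ packaging signal with a gag fragment, the RRE for Rev-dependent export of the genomic RNA, and the cPPT/CTS. Downstream of the payload lie a WPRE to enhance transcript expression, a truncated 3' LTR and a bGH polyadenylation signal. Packaging functions must therefore be supplied in trans.

The payload is a single human codon-optimized open reading frame driven by the short EF-1α core (EFS) promoter. An evolved E. coli TadA deaminase domain (ABE8e with the V106W substitution) is fused to the N-terminus of SpCas9-NG, a PAM-relaxed Cas9 variant. The annotation indicates the D10A mutation, consistent with the nickase form used in base editors. The fusion ends with an NLS and a FLAG tag, then a P2A self-cleaving peptide links it to blasticidin S deaminase, so that blasticidin-resistant cells also express the editor. No guide RNA cassette is annotated, so the guide must be delivered separately. The construct was deposited with a study that modelled the editing efficiencies and outcomes of diverse base editors, and it suits stable transduction of cells for A•T-to-G•C editing.
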