Addgene plasmid #198533: SpCas9-NG-ABE8e(V106W)
Purpose: Expresses human codon-optimized SpCas9-NG-ABE8e(V106W) and blasticidin resistance: EFS promoter-SpCas9-NG-ABE8e(V106W)-NLS-FLAG-P2A-BSD
Depositing lab: Hyongbum Kim. Depositing organization: Yonsei University Health System. Publication: Deep learning models to predict the editing efficiencies and outcomes of diverse base editors. Kim N, Choi S, Kim S, Song M, Seo JH, Min S, Park J, Cho SR, Kim HH. Nat Biotechnol. 2024 Mar;42(3):484-497. doi: 10.1038/s41587-023-01792-x PubMed 37188916.
Backbone
  Vector backbone: pFUGW
  Total vector size (bp): 13512
  Vector type: Mammalian Expression, Lentiviral, CRISPR
  Selectable markers: Blasticidin
Growth in bacteria
  Bacterial resistance: Ampicillin, 100 μg/mL
  Growth temperature: 37°C
  Growth strain: NEB Stable
  Copy number: Unknown
Gene/Insert
  Gene/Insert name: SpCas9-NG-ABE8e(V106W)
  Species: H. sapiens (human)
  Insert size (bp): 5304
  Promoter: EFS
  Tag / fusion protein: NLS (C terminal on insert); FLAG (C terminal on insert); BSD (C terminal on insert)
  Cloning method: Gibson Cloning
  Sequencing primers: 5′ 5' - ggtcttgaaaggagtgggaattgg - 3'; 3′ 5' - CAGGTCGCTTGTCGCCTCC - 3'
Terms and licenses: Academic/Nonprofit Terms; Industry Terms: Not Available to Industry
How to cite: SpCas9-NG-ABE8e(V106W) was a gift from Hyongbum Kim (Addgene plasmid # 198533 ; http://n2t.net/addgene:198533 ; RRID:Addgene_198533)
