>Addgene plasmid #198533 | SpCas9-NG-ABE8e(V106W) | depositor partial sequence | sequence record 384696 | SpCas9-NG-ABE8e(V106W)
ATGAAACGGACAGCCGACGGAAGCGAGTTCGAGTCACCAAAGAAGAAGCGGAAAGTCTCTGAGGTGGAGT
TTTCCCACGAGTACTGGATGAGACATGCCCTGACCCTGGCCAAGAGGGCACGGGATGAGAGGGAGGTGCC
TGTGGGAGCCGTGCTGGTGCTGAACAATAGAGTGATCGGCGAGGGCTGGAACAGAGCCATCGGCCTGCAC
GACCCAACAGCCCATGCCGAAATTATGGCCCTGAGACAGGGCGGCCTGGTCATGCAGAACTACAGACTGA
TTGACGCCACCCTGTACGTGACATTCGAGCCTTGCGTGATGTGCGCCGGCGCCATGATCCACTCTAGGAT
CGGCCGCGTGGTGTTTGGATGGAGAAATTCTAAAAGAGGCGCCGCAGGCTCCCTGATGAACGTGCTGAAC
TACCCCGGCATGAATCACCGCGTCGAAATTACCGAGGGAATCCTGGCAGATGAATGTGCCGCCCTGCTGT
GCGATTTCTATCGGATGCCTAGACAGGTGTTCAATGCTCAGAAGAAGGCCCAGAGCTCCATCAACTCCGG
AGGATCTAGCGGAGGCTCCTCTGGCTCTGAGACACCTGGCACAAGCGAGAGCGCAACACCTGAAAGCAGC
GGGGGCAGCAGCGGGGGGTCAGACAAGAAGTACAGCATCGGCCTGGCCATCGGCACCAACTCTGTGGGCT
GGGCCGTGATCACCGACGAGTACAAGGTGCCCAGCAAGAAATTCAAGGTGCTGGGCAACACCGACCGGCA
CAGCATCAAGAAGAACCTGATCGGAGCCCTGCTGTTCGACAGCGGCGAAACAGCCGAGGCCACCCGGCTG
AAGAGAACCGCCAGAAGAAGATACACCAGACGGAAGAACCGGATCTGCTATCTGCAAGAGATCTTCAGCA
ACGAGATGGCCAAGGTGGACGACAGCTTCTTCCACAGACTGGAAGAGTCCTTCCTGGTGGAAGAGGATAA
GAAGCACGAGCGGCACCCCATCTTCGGCAACATCGTGGACGAGGTGGCCTACCACGAGAAGTACCCCACC
ATCTACCACCTGAGAAAGAAACTGGTGGACAGCACCGACAAGGCCGACCTGCGGCTGATCTATCTGGCCC
TGGCCCACATGATCAAGTTCCGGGGCCACTTCCTGATCGAGGGCGACCTGAACCCCGACAACAGCGACGT
GGACAAGCTGTTCATCCAGCTGGTGCAGACCTACAACCAGCTGTTCGAGGAAAACCCCATCAACGCCAGC
GGCGTGGACGCCAAGGCCATCCTGTCTGCCAGACTGAGCAAGAGCAGACGGCTGGAAAATCTGATCGCCC
AGCTGCCCGGCGAGAAGAAGAATGGCCTGTTCGGAAACCTGATTGCCCTGAGCCTGGGCCTGACCCCCAA
CTTCAAGAGCAACTTCGACCTGGCCGAGGATGCCAAACTGCAGCTGAGCAAGGACACCTACGACGACGAC
CTGGACAACCTGCTGGCCCAGATCGGCGACCAGTACGCCGACCTGTTTCTGGCCGCCAAGAACCTGTCCG
ACGCCATCCTGCTGAGCGACATCCTGAGAGTGAACACCGAGATCACCAAGGCCCCCCTGAGCGCCTCTAT
GATCAAGAGATACGACGAGCACCACCAGGACCTGACCCTGCTGAAAGCTCTCGTGCGGCAGCAGCTGCCT
GAGAAGTACAAAGAGATTTTCTTCGACCAGAGCAAGAACGGCTACGCCGGCTACATTGACGGCGGAGCCA
GCCAGGAAGAGTTCTACAAGTTCATCAAGCCCATCCTGGAAAAGATGGACGGCACCGAGGAACTGCTCGT
GAAGCTGAACAGAGAGGACCTGCTGCGGAAGCAGCGGACCTTCGACAACGGCAGCATCCCCCACCAGATC
CACCTGGGAGAGCTGCACGCCATTCTGCGGCGGCAGGAAGATTTTTACCCATTCCTGAAGGACAACCGGG
AAAAGATCGAGAAGATCCTGACCTTCCGCATCCCCTACTACGTGGGCCCTCTGGCCAGGGGAAACAGCAG
ATTCGCCTGGATGACCAGAAAGAGCGAGGAAACCATCACCCCCTGGAACTTCGAGGAAGTGGTGGACAAG
GGCGCTTCCGCCCAGAGCTTCATCGAGCGGATGACCAACTTCGATAAGAACCTGCCCAACGAGAAGGTGC
TGCCCAAGCACAGCCTGCTGTACGAGTACTTCACCGTGTATAACGAGCTGACCAAAGTGAAATACGTGAC
CGAGGGAATGAGAAAGCCCGCCTTCCTGAGCGGCGAGCAGAAAAAGGCCATCGTGGACCTGCTGTTCAAG
ACCAACCGGAAAGTGACCGTGAAGCAGCTGAAAGAGGACTACTTCAAGAAAATCGAGTGCTTCGACTCCG
TGGAAATCTCCGGCGTGGAAGATCGGTTCAACGCCTCCCTGGGCACATACCACGATCTGCTGAAAATTAT
CAAGGACAAGGACTTCCTGGACAATGAGGAAAACGAGGACATTCTGGAAGATATCGTGCTGACCCTGACA
CTGTTTGAGGACAGAGAGATGATCGAGGAACGGCTGAAAACCTATGCCCACCTGTTCGACGACAAAGTGA
TGAAGCAGCTGAAGCGGCGGAGATACACCGGCTGGGGCAGGCTGAGCCGGAAGCTGATCAACGGCATCCG
GGACAAGCAGTCCGGCAAGACAATCCTGGATTTCCTGAAGTCCGACGGCTTCGCCAACAGAAACTTCATG
CAGCTGATCCACGACGACAGCCTGACCTTTAAAGAGGACATCCAGAAAGCCCAGGTGTCCGGCCAGGGCG
ATAGCCTGCACGAGCACATTGCCAATCTGGCCGGCAGCCCCGCCATTAAGAAGGGCATCCTGCAGACAGT
GAAGGTGGTGGACGAGCTCGTGAAAGTGATGGGCCGGCACAAGCCCGAGAACATCGTGATCGAAATGGCC
AGAGAGAACCAGACCACCCAGAAGGGACAGAAGAACAGCCGCGAGAGAATGAAGCGGATCGAAGAGGGCA
TCAAAGAGCTGGGCAGCCAGATCCTGAAAGAACACCCCGTGGAAAACACCCAGCTGCAGAACGAGAAGCT
GTACCTGTACTACCTGCAGAATGGGCGGGATATGTACGTGGACCAGGAACTGGACATCAACCGGCTGTCC
GACTACGATGTGGACCATATCGTGCCTCAGAGCTTTCTGAAGGACGACTCCATCGACAACAAGGTGCTGA
CCAGAAGCGACAAGAACCGGGGCAAGAGCGACAACGTGCCCTCCGAAGAGGTCGTGAAGAAGATGAAGAA
CTACTGGCGGCAGCTGCTGAACGCCAAGCTGATTACCCAGAGAAAGTTCGACAATCTGACCAAGGCCGAG
AGAGGCGGCCTGAGCGAACTGGATAAGGCCGGCTTCATCAAGAGACAGCTGGTGGAAACCCGGCAGATCA
CAAAGCACGTGGCACAGATCCTGGACTCCCGGATGAACACTAAGTACGACGAGAATGACAAGCTGATCCG
GGAAGTGAAAGTGATCACCCTGAAGTCCAAGCTGGTGTCCGATTTCCGGAAGGATTTCCAGTTTTACAAA
GTGCGCGAGATCAACAACTACCACCACGCCCACGACGCCTACCTGAACGCCGTCGTGGGAACCGCCCTGA
TCAAAAAGTACCCTAAGCTGGAAAGCGAGTTCGTGTACGGCGACTACAAGGTGTACGACGTGCGGAAGAT
GATCGCCAAGAGCGAGCAGGAAATCGGCAAGGCTACCGCCAAGTACTTCTTCTACAGCAACATCATGAAC
TTTTTCAAGACCGAGATTACCCTGGCCAACGGCGAGATCCGGAAGCGGCCTCTGATCGAGACAAACGGCG
AAACCGGGGAGATCGTGTGGGATAAGGGCCGGGATTTTGCCACCGTGCGGAAAGTGCTGAGCATGCCCCA
AGTGAATATCGTGAAAAAGACCGAGGTGCAGACAGGCGGCTTCAGCAAAGAGTCTATCCGGCCCAAGAGG
AACAGCGATAAGCTGATCGCCAGAAAGAAGGACTGGGACCCTAAGAAGTACGGCGGCTTCGTGAGCCCCA
CCGTGGCCTATTCTGTGCTGGTGGTGGCCAAAGTGGAAAAGGGCAAGTCCAAGAAACTGAAGAGTGTGAA
AGAGCTACTGGGGATCACCATCATGGAAAGAAGCAGCTTCGAGAAGAATCCCATCGACTTTCTGGAAGCC
AAGGGCTACAAAGAAGTGAAAAAGGACCTGATCATCAAGCTGCCTAAGTACTCCCTGTTCGAGCTGGAAA
ACGGCCGGAAGAGAATGCTGGCCTCTGCCCGGTTCCTGCAGAAGGGAAACGAACTGGCCCTGCCCTCCAA
ATATGTGAACTTCCTGTACCTGGCCAGCCACTATGAGAAGCTGAAGGGCTCCCCCGAGGATAATGAGCAG
AAACAGCTGTTTGTGGAACAGCACAAGCACTACCTGGACGAGATCATCGAGCAGATCAGCGAGTTCTCCA
AGAGAGTGATCCTGGCCGACGCTAATCTGGACAAAGTGCTGTCCGCCTACAACAAGCACCGGGATAAGCC
CATCAGAGAGCAGGCCGAGAATATCATCCACCTGTTTACCCTGACCAATCTGGGAGCCCCTCGGGCCTTC
AAGTACTTTGACACCACCATCGACCGGAAGGTGTACCGGAGCACCAAAGAGGTGCTGGACGCCACCCTGA
TCCACCAGAGCATCACCGGCCTGTACGAGACACGGATCGACCTGTCTCAGCTGGGAGGCGACTCTGGCGG
CTCAAAAAGAACCGCCGACGGCAGCGAATTCGAGCCCAAGAAGAAGAGGAAAGTCGATTACAAAGACGAT
GACGATAAGGGATCCGGCGCAACAAACTTCTCTCTGCTGAAACAAGCCGGAGATGTCGAAGAGAATCCTG
GACCGATGGCCAAGCCTTTGTCTCAAGAAGAATCCACCCTCATTGAAAGAGCAACGGCTACAATCAACAG
CATCCCCATCTCTGAAGACTACAGCGTCGCCAGCGCAGCTCTCTCTAGCGACGGCCGCATCTTCACTGGT
GTCAATGTATATCATTTTACTGGGGGACCTTGTGCAGAACTCGTGGTGCTGGGCACTGCTGCTGCTGCGG
CAGCTGGCAACCTGACTTGTATCGTCGCGATCGGAAATGAGAACAGGGGCATCTTGAGCCCCTGCGGACG
GTGCCGACAGGTGCTTCTCGATCTGCATCCTGGGATCAAAGCCATAGTGAAGGACAGTGATGGACAGCCG
ACGGCAGTTGGGATTCGTGAATTGCTGCCCTCTGGTTATGTGTGGGAGGGCTAA
